>Addgene plasmid #22057 | pAL120-modified | depositor full sequence | sequence record 10123 | Author sequence
CATCATCAATAATATACCTTATTTTGGATTGAAGCCAATATGATAATGAGGGGGTGGAGTTTGTGACGTG
GCGCGGGGCGTGGGAACGGGGCGGGTGACGTAGTAGTGTGGCGGAAGTGTGATGTTGCAAGTGTGGCGGA
ACACATGTAAGCGACGGATGTGGCAAAAGTGACGTTTTTGGTGTGCGCCGGTGTACACAGGAAGTGACAA
TTTTCGCGCGGTTTTAGGCGGATGTTGTAGTAAATTTGGGCGTAACCGAGTAAGATTTGGCCATTTTCGC
GGGAAAACTGAATAAGAGGAAGTGAAATCTGAATAATTTTGTGTTACTCATAGCGCGTAATATTTGTCTA
GGGCCGCGGGGACTTTGACCGTTTACGTGGAGACTCGCCCAGGTGTTTTTCTCAGGTGTTTTCCGCGTTC
CGGGTCAAAGTTGGCGTTTTATTATTATAGTCAGCTCTAGACTCGAGAAGCTTGAATTCGAGCTCGCCCA
ACTCCGCCCGTTTTATGACTAGAACCAATAGTTTTTAATGCCAAATGCACTGAAATCCCCTAATTTGCAA
AGCCAAACGCCCCCTATGTGAGTAATACGGGGACTTTTTACCCAATTTCCCAAGCGGAAAGCCCCCTAAT
ACACTCATATGGCATATGAATCAGCACGGTCATGCACTCTAATGGCGGCCCATAGGGACTTTCCACATAG
GGGGCGTTCACCATTTCCCAGCATAGGGGTGGTGACTCAATGGCCTTTACCCAAGTACATTGGGTCAATG
GGAGGTAAGCCAATGGGTTTTTCCCATTACTGGCAAGCACACTGAGTCAAATGGGACTTTCCACTGGGTT
TTGCCCAAGTACATTGGGTCAATGGGAGGTGAGCCAATGGGAAAAACCCATTGCTGCCAAGTACACTGAC
TCAATAGGGACTTTCCAATGGGTTTTTCCATTGTTGGCAAGCATATAAGGTCAATGTGGGTGAGTCAATA
GGGACTTTCCATTGTATTCTGCCCAGTACATAAGGTCAATAGGGGGTGAATCAACAGGAAAGTCCCATTG
GAGCCAAGTACACTGCGTCAATAGGGACTTTCCATTGGGTTTTGCCCAGTACATAAGGTCAATAGGGGAT
GAGTCAATGGGAAAAACCCATTGGAGCCAAGTACACTGACTCAATAGGGACTTTCCATTGGGTTTTGCCC
AGTACATAAGGTCAATAGGGGGTGAGTCAACAGGAAAGTCCCATTGGAGCCAAGTACATTGAGTCAATAG
GGACTTTCCAATGGGTTTTGCCCAGTACATAAGGTCAATGGGAGGTAAGCCAATGGGTTTTTCCCATTAC
TGGCACGTATACTGAGTCATTAGGGACTTTCCAATGGGTTTTGCCCAGTACATAAGGTCAATAGGGGTGA
ATCAACAGGAAAGTCCCATTGGAGCCAAGTACACTGAGTCAATAGGGACTTTCCATTGGGTTTTGCCCAG
TACAAAAGGTCAATAGGGGGTGAGTCAATGGGTTTTTCCCATTATTGGCACGTACATAAGGTCAATAGGG
GTGAGTCATTGGGTTTTTCCAGCCAATTTAATTAAAACGCCATGTACTTTCCCACCATTGACGTCAATGG
GCTATTGAAACTAATGCAACGTGACCTTTAAACGGTACTTTCCCATAGCTGATTAATGGGAAAGTACCGT
TCTCGAGCCAATACACGTCAATGGGAAGTGAAAGGGCAGCCAAAACGTAACACCGCCCCGGTTTTCCCCT
GGAAATTCCATATTGGCACGCATTCTATTGGCTGAGCTGCGTTCTACGTGGGTATAAGAGGCGCGACCAG
CGTCGGTACCGTCGCAGTCTTCGGTCTGACCACCGTAGAACGCAGAGCTCCTCGCTGCAGCCCGGGTCTA
GAGGATCCGTCGAGGATATCGTCGACACTAGTCCTCGACGTTAACTTGTTTATTGCAGCTTATAATGGTT
ACAAATAAAGCAATAGCATCACAAATTTCACAAATAAAGCATTTTTTTCACTGCATTCTAGTTGTGGTTT
GTCCAAACTCATCAATGTATCTTATCATGTCTGGATCCAAGCTTCTCGAGTCTAGAGTGGAAGGTGCTGA
GGTACGATGAGACCCGCACCAGGTGCAGACCCTGCGAGTGTGGCGGTAAACATATTAGGAACCAGCCTGT
GATGCTGGATGTGACCGAGGAGCTGAGGCCCGATCACTTGGTGCTGGCCTGCACCCGCGCTGAGTTTGGC
TCTAGCGATGAAGATACAGATTGAGGTACTGAAATGTGTGGGCGTGGCTTAAGGGTGGGAAAGAATATAT
AAGGTGGGGGTCTTATGTAGTTTTGTATCTGTTTTGCAGCAGCCGCCGCCGCCATGAGCACCAACTCGTT
TGATGGAAGCATTGTGAGCTCATATTTGACAACGCGCATGCCCCCATGGGCCGGGGTGCGTCAGAATGTG
ATGGGCTCCAGCATTGATGGTCGCCCCGTCCTGCCCGCAAACTCTACTACCTTGACCTACGAGACCGTGT
CTGGAACGCCGTTGGAGACTGCAGCCTCCGCCGCCGCTTCAGCCGCTGCAGCCACCGCCCGCGGGATTGT
GACTGACTTTGCTTTCCTGAGCCCGCTTGCAAGCAGTGCAGCTTCCCGTTCATCCGCCCGCGATGACAAG
TTGACGGCTCTTTTGGCACAATTGGATTCTTTGACCCGGGAACTTAATGTCGTTTCTCAGCAGCTGTTGG
ATCTGCGCCAGCAGGTTTCTGCCCTGAAGGCTTCCTCCCCTCCCAATGCGGTTTAAAACATAAATAAAAA
ACCAGACTCTGTTTGGATTTGGATCAAGCAAGTGTCTTGCTGTCTTTATTTAGGGGTTTTGCGCGCGCGG
TAGGCCCGGGACCAGCGGTCTCGGTCGTTGAGGGTCCTGTGTATTTTTTCCAGGACGTGGTAAAGGTGAC
TCTGGATGTTCAGATACATGGGCATAAGCCCGTCTCTGGGGTGGAGGTAGCACCACTGCAGAGCTTCATG
CTGCGGGGTGGTGTTGTAGATGATCCAGTCGTAGCAGGAGCGCTGGGCGTGGTGCCTAAAAATGTCTTTC
AGTAGCAAGCTGATTGCCAGGGGCAGGCCCTTGGTGTAAGTGTTTACAAAGCGGTTAAGCTGGGATGGGT
GCATACGTGGGGATATGAGATGCATCTTGGACTGTATTTTTAGGTTGGCTATGTTCCCAGCCATATCCCT
CCGGGGATTCATGTTGTGCAGAACCACCAGCACAGTGTATCCGGTGCACTTGGGAAATTTGTCATGTAGC
TTAGAAGGAAATGCGTGGAAGAACTTGGAGACGCCCTTGTGACCTCCAAGATTTTCCATGCATTCGTCCA
TAATGATGGCAATGGGCCCACGGGCGGCGGCCTGGGCGAAGATATTTCTGGGATCACTAACGTCATAGTT
GTGTTCCAGGATGAGATCGTCATAGGCCATTTTTACAAAGCGCGGGCGGAGGGTGCCAGACTGCGGTATA
ATGGTTCCATCCGGCCCAGGGGCGTAGTTACCCTCACAGATTTGCATTTCCCACGCTTTGAGTTCAGATG
GGGGGATCATGTCTACCTGCGGGGCGATGAAGAAAACGGTTTCCGGGGTAGGGGAGATCAGCTGGGAAGA
AAGCAGGTTCCTGAGCAGCTGCGACTTACCGCAGCCGGTGGGCCCGTAAATCACACCTATTACCGGGTGC
AACTGGTAGTTAAGAGAGCTGCAGCTGCCGTCATCCCTGAGCAGGGGGGCCACTTCGTTAAGCATGTCCC
TGACTCGCATGTTTTCCCTGACCAAATCCGCCAGAAGGCGCTCGCCGCCCAGCGATAGCAGTTCTTGCAA
GGAAGCAAAGTTTTTCAACGGTTTGAGACCGTCCGCCGTAGGCATGCTTTTGAGCGTTTGACCAAGCAGT
TCCAGGCGGTCCCACAGCTCGGTCACCTGCTCTACGGCATCTCGATCCAGCATATCTCCTCGTTTCGCGG
GTTGGGGCGGCTTTCGCTGTACGGCAGTAGTCGGTGCTCGTCCAGACGGGCCAGGGTCATGTCTTTCCAC
GGGCGCAGGGTCCTCGTCAGCGTAGTCTGGGTCACGGTGAAGGGGTGCGCTCCGGGCTGCGCGCTGGCCA
GGGTGCGCTTGAGGCTGGTCCTGCTGGTGCTGAAGCGCTGCCGGTCTTCGCCCTGCGCGTCGGCCAGGTA
GCATTTGACCATGGTGTCATAGTCCAGCCCCTCCGCGGCGTGGCCCTTGGCGCGCAGCTTGCCCTTGGAG
GAGGCGCCGCACGAGGGGCAGTGCAGACTTTTGAGGGCGTAGAGCTTGGGCGCGAGAAATACCGATTCCG
GGGAGTAGGCATCCGCGCCGCAGGCCCCGCAGACGGTCTCGCATTCCACGAGCCAGGTGAGCTCTGGCCG
TTCGGGGTCAAAAACCAGGTTTCCCCCATGCTTTTTGATGCGTTTCTTACCTCTGGTTTCCATGAGCCGG
TGTCCACGCTCGGTGACGAAAAGGCTGTCCGTGTCCCCGTATACAGACTTGAGAGGCCTGTCCTCGACCG
ATGCCCTTGAGAGCCTTCAACCCAGTCAGCTCCTTCCGGTGGGCGCGGGGCATGACTATCGTCGCCGCAC
TTATGACTGTCTTCTTTATCATGCAACTCGTAGGACAGGTGCCGGCAGCGCTCTGGGTCATTTTCGGCGA
GGACCGCTTTCGCTGGAGCGCGACGATGATCGGCCTGTCGCTTGCGGTATTCGGAATCTTGCACGCCCTC
GCTCAAGCCTTCGTCACTGGTCCCGCCACCAAACGTTTCGGCGAGAAGCAGGCCATTATCGCCGGCATGG
CGGCCGACGCGCTGGGCTACGTCTTGCTGGCGTTCGCGACGCGAGGCTGGATGGCCTTCCCCATTATGAT
TCTTCTCGCTTCCGGCGGCATCGGGATGCCCGCGTTGCAGGCCATGCTGTCCAGGCAGGTAGATGACGAC
CATCAGGGACAGCTTCAAGGATCGCTCGCGGCTCTTACCAGCCTAACTTCGATCACTGGACCGCTGATCG
TCACGGCGATTTATGCCGCCTCGGCGAGCACATGGAACGGGTTGGCATGGATTGTAGGCGCCGCCCTATA
CCTTGTCTGCCTCCCCGCGTTGCGTCGCGGTGCATGGAGCCGGGCCACCTCGACCTGAATGGAAGCCGGC
GGCACCTCGCTAACGGATTCACCACTCCAAGAATTGGAGCCAATCAATTCTTGCGGAGAACTGTGAATGC
GCAAACCAACCCTTGGCAGAACATATCCATCGCGTCCGCCATCTCCAGCAGCCGCACGCGGCGCATCTCG
GGCAGCGTTGGGTCCTGGCCACGGGTGCGCATGATCGTGCTCCTGTCGTTGAGGACCCGGCTAGGCTGGC
GGGGTTGCCTTACTGGTTAGCAGAATGAATCACCGATACGCGAGCGAACGTGAAGCGACTGCTGCTGCAA
AACGTCTGCGACCTGAGCAACAACATGAATGGTCTTCGGTTTCCGTGTTTCGTAAAGTCTGGAAACGCGG
AAGTCAGCGCCCTGCACCATTATGTTCCGGATCTGCATCGCAGGATGCTGCTGGCTACCCTGTGGAACAC
CTACATCTGTATTAACGAAGCGCTGGCATTGACCCTGAGTGATTTTTCTCTGGTCCCGCCGCATCCATAC
CGCCAGTTGTTTACCCTCACAACGTTCCAGTAACCGGGCATGTTCATCATCAGTAACCCGTATCGTGAGC
ATCCTCTCTCGTTTCATCGGTATCATTACCCCCATGAACAGAAATCCCCCTTACACGGAGGCATCAGTGA
CCAAACAGGAAAAAACCGCCCTTAACATGGCCCGCTTTATCAGAAGCCAGACATTAACGCTTCTGGAGAA
ACTCAACGAGCTGGACGCGGATGAACAGGCAGACATCTGTGAATCGCTTCACGACCACGCTGATGAGCTT
TACCGCAGCTGCCTCGCGCGTTTCGGTGATGACGGTGAAAACCTCTGACACATGCAGCTCCCGGAGACGG
TCACAGCTTGTCTGTAAGCGGATGCCGGGAGCAGACAAGCCCGTCAGGGCGCGTCAGCGGGTGTTGGCGG
GTGTCGGGGCGCAGCCATGACCCAGTCACGTAGCGATAGCGGAGTGTATACTGGCTTAACTATGCGGCAT
CAGAGCAGATTGTACTGAGAGTGCACCATATGCGGTGTGAAATACCGCACAGATGCGTAAGGAGAAAATA
CCGCATCAGGCGCTCTTCCGCTTCCTCGCTCACTGACTCGCTGCGCTCGGTCGTTCGGCTGCGGCGAGCG
GTATCAGCTCACTCAAAGGCGGTAATACGGTTATCCACAGAATCAGGGGATAACGCAGGAAAGAACATGT
GAGCAAAAGGCCAGCAAAAGGCCAGGAACCGTAAAAAGGCCGCGTTGCTGGCGTTTTTCCATAGGCTCCG
CCCCCCTGACGAGCATCACAAAAATCGACGCTCAAGTCAGAGGTGGCGAAACCCGACAGGACTATAAAGA
TACCAGGCGTTTCCCCCTGGAAGCTCCCTCGTGCGCTCTCCTGTTCCGACCCTGCCGCTTACCGGATACC
TGTCCGCCTTTCTCCCTTCGGGAAGCGTGGCGCTTTCTCATAGCTCACGCTGTAGGTATCTCAGTTCGGT
GTAGGTCGTTCGCTCCAAGCTGGGCTGTGTGCACGAACCCCCCGTTCAGCCCGACCGCTGCGCCTTATCC
GGTAACTATCGTCTTGAGTCCAACCCGGTAAGACACGACTTATCGCCACTGGCAGCAGCCACTGGTAACA
GGATTAGCAGAGCGAGGTATGTAGGCGGTGCTACAGAGTTCTTGAAGTGGTGGCCTAACTACGGCTACAC
TAGAAGGACAGTATTTGGTATCTGCGCTCTGCTGAAGCCAGTTACCTTCGGAAAAAGAGTTGGTAGCTCT
TGATCCGGCAAACAAACCACCGCTGGTAGCGGTGGTTTTTTTGTTTGCAAGCAGCAGATTACGCGCAGAA
AAAAAGGATCTCAAGAAGATCCTTTGATCTTTTCTACGGGGTCTGACGCTCAGTGGAACGAAAACTCACG
TTAAGGGATTTTGGTCATGAGATTATCAAAAAGGATCTTCACCTAGATCCTTTTAAATTAAAAATGAAGT
TTTAAATCAATCTAAAGTATATATGAGTAAACTTGGTCTGACAGTTACCAATGCTTAATCAGTGAGGCAC
CTATCTCAGCGATCTGTCTATTTCGTTCATCCATAGTTGCCTGACTCCCCGTCGTGTAGATAACTACGAT
ACGGGAGGGCTTACCATCTGGCCCCAGTGCTGCAATGATACCGCGAGACCCACGCTCACCGGCTCCAGAT
TTATCAGCAATAAACCAGCCAGCCGGAAGGGCCGAGCGCAGAAGTGGTCCTGCAACTTTATCCGCCTCCA
TCCAGTCTATTAATTGTTGCCGGGAAGCTAGAGTAAGTAGTTCGCCAGTTAATAGTTTGCGCAACGTTGT
TGCCATTGCTGCAGGCATCGTGGTGTCACGCTCGTCGTTTGGTATGGCTTCATTCAGCTCCGGTTCCCAA
CGATCAAGGCGAGTTACATGATCCCCCATGTTGTGCAAAAAAGCGGTTAGCTCCTTCGGTCCTCCGATCG
TTGTCAGAAGTAAGTTGGCCGCAGTGTTATCACTCATGGTTATGGCAGCACTGCATAATTCTCTTACTGT
CATGCCATCCGTAAGATGCTTTTCTGTGACTGGTGAGTACTCAACCAAGTCATTCTGAGAATAGTGTATG
CGGCGACCGAGTTGCTCTTGCCCGGCGTCAACACGGGATAATACCGCGCCACATAGCAGAACTTTAAAAG
TGCTCATCATTGGAAAACGTTCTTCGGGGCGAAAACTCTCAAGGATCTTACCGCTGTTGAGATCCAGTTC
GATGTAACCCACTCGTGCACCCAACTGATCTTCAGCATCTTTTACTTTCACCAGCGTTTCTGGGTGAGCA
AAAACAGGAAGGCAAAATGCCGCAAAAAAGGGAATAAGGGCGACACGGAAATGTTGAATACTCATACTCT
TCCTTTTTCAATATTATTGAAGCATTTATCAGGGTTATTGTCTCATGAGCGGATACATATTTGAATGTAT
TTAGAAAAATAAACAAATAGGGGTTCCGCGCACATTTCCCCGAAAAGTGCCACCTGACGTCTAAGAAACC
ATTATTATCATGACATTAACCTATAAAAATAGGCGTATCACGAGGCCCTTTCGTCTTCAAGAATTCC
Features (pLannotate 1.2.2; 21 found; start..end, strand, type, name):
      1..103     +  repeat_region  ITR: inverted terminal repeat of human adenovirus serotype 5 inverted
    191..341     +  misc_signal    Ad5 Ψ: packaging signal for adenovirus serotype 5
    876..893     -  promoter       mCMV promoter (fragment): mouse cytomegalovirus (CMV) immediate early promoter
    976..994     +  enhancer       CMV enhancer (fragment): human cytomegalovirus immediate early enhancer; contains an 18-bp deletion relative to the standard CMV enhancer
   1006..1025    +  promoter       mCMV promoter (fragment): mouse cytomegalovirus (CMV) immediate early promoter
   1069..1087    +  enhancer       CMV enhancer (fragment): human cytomegalovirus immediate early enhancer; contains an 18-bp deletion relative to the standard CMV enhancer
   1126..1143    -  promoter       mCMV promoter (fragment): mouse cytomegalovirus (CMV) immediate early promoter
   1162..1180    +  enhancer       CMV enhancer (fragment): human cytomegalovirus immediate early enhancer; contains an 18-bp deletion relative to the standard CMV enhancer
   1192..1211    +  promoter       mCMV promoter (fragment): mouse cytomegalovirus (CMV) immediate early promoter
   1331..1866    +  promoter       mCMV promoter: mouse cytomegalovirus (CMV) immediate early promoter
   1933..2067    +  polyA_signal   SV40 poly(A) signal: SV40 polyadenylation signal
   2088..2261    +  CDS            E1B (fragment): E1B55_ADE02 - Experimental evidence at protein level: Swiss-Prot protein existence level 1. Plays a major role to prevent cellular inhibition of viral genome replication. Assembles an SCF-like E3 ubiquitin ligase complex based on the cellular proteins ELOB, ELOC, CUL5 and RBX1, in cooperation with viral E4orf6. This viral RING-type ligase ubiquitinates cellular substrates and targets them to proteasomal degradation: TP53/p53, LIG4, MRE11-RAD50-NBS1 (MRN) complex, ITGA3, DAXX and BLM. Degradation of host TP53/p53 activity is essential for preventing E1A-induced TP53 accumulation that would othe
   2364..2783    +  CDS            IX: CAP9_ADE05 - Experimental evidence at protein level: Swiss-Prot protein existence level 1. Structural component of the virion that acts as a cement protein on the capsid exterior and forms triskelion structures consisting of three molecules that stabilize three hexon trimers at the center of each icosahedral facet and fixes the peripentonal hexons. Dispensable for assembly. During virus entry, recruits the anterograde motor kinesin-1 to the capsid docked at the nuclear pore complex thereby subjecting the docked capsid to a pulling force. The resulting tension leads to capsid disruption, disper
   2849..4183    -  CDS            IVa2: PKG1_ADE05 - Experimental evidence at protein level: Swiss-Prot protein existence level 1. Component of the packaging machinery which encapsidates the viral DNA into preformed capsids and transcriptional activator of the viral major late promoter (MLP). Binds, along with packaging proteins 2 and 3, to the specific packaging sequence on the left end of viral genomic DNA and displays ATPase activity thereby providing the power stroke of the packaging machinery. The activity of packaging protein IVa2 is stimulated by protein 33K which acts as a terminase. May be the protein that pumps DNA into th
   4544..5168    +  CDS            TcR (fragment): tetracycline efflux protein; tet; confers resistance to tetracycline
   5410..5790    -  CDS            YPB1_ECOLX: Protein predicted: Swiss-Prot protein existence level 4. From Escherichia coli.
   5807..5998    +  CDS            rop: Rop protein, which maintains plasmids at low copy number; rop
   6100..6240    +  misc_feature   bom: basis of mobility region from pBR322
   6426..7014    -  rep_origin     ori: high-copy-number ColE1/pMB1/pBR322/pUC origin of replication
   7185..8045    -  CDS            AmpR: β-lactamase; bla; confers resistance to ampicillin, carbenicillin, and related antibiotics
   8046..8150    -  promoter       AmpR promoter: bla
