[The description below was written by a language model from this plasmid's Addgene catalogue record and pLannotate feature annotations shown in this document.]
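Description:
pAL120-modified is an adenoviral shuttle-type plasmid built on the pAL119 backbone. It carries a murine cytomegalovirus (mCMV) immediate-early promoter expression cassette of about 1.7 kb, cloned as a HindIII fragment with both sites retained. The bacterial portion is pBR322-derived. It has a ColE1/pMB1 origin together with the rop gene and the bom region, which fits the catalogue's low-copy designation. Selection is by ampicillin through the bla gene and its promoter. Only a fragment of the tetracycline resistance gene remains, so it is not expected to be a functional marker.

The annotated sequence begins with the left end of human adenovirus serotype 5: the inverted terminal repeat, needed for viral genome replication, and the Ψ packaging signal that directs encapsidation. Downstream lies the mCMV region. Its upstream enhancer shows up as several short repeat matches, followed by the full promoter annotation and then, after a short gap, an SV40 polyadenylation signal. No coding sequence is annotated between promoter and poly(A). The cassette therefore appears to be empty, ready to receive a transgene, although the record does not name the cloning sites available there. The cassette sits where the E1 region would be. It is followed by Ad5 sequence covering the end of E1B and the pIX and IVa2 genes. In shuttle plasmids of this design, such a stretch usually serves as a homology arm for recombination into an adenoviral genome, though the record does not spell this out.

The total of the listed backbone and insert sizes is slightly larger than the 8,257 nt deposited sequence. The associated publication concerns adenovirus vector-mediated gene therapy for glioma, which suggests the plasmid was used to build mCMV-driven transgene units for such vectors.
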