Addgene plasmid #22057: pAL120-modified
Depositing lab: Maria Castro. Depositing organization: Cedars-Sinai Medical Center. Publication: High-capacity adenovirus vector-mediated anti-glioma gene therapy in the presence of systemic antiadenovirus immunity. King GD, Muhammad AK, Xiong W, Kroeger KM, Puntel M, Larocque D, Palmer D, Ng P, Lowenstein PR, Castro MG. J Virol. 2008 May . 82(9):4680-4. 10.1128/JVI.00232-08 PubMed 18287240.
Backbone
  Vector backbone: pAL119
  Backbone size w/o insert (bp): 6673
  Vector type: Adenoviral
Growth in bacteria
  Bacterial resistance: Ampicillin, 100 μg/mL
  Growth temperature: 37°C
  Growth strain: DH5alpha
  Copy number: Low Copy
Gene/Insert
  Gene/Insert name: mCMV expression cassette
  Insert size (bp): 1732
  Cloning method: Restriction Enzyme; 5′ cloning site HindIII (not destroyed); 3′ cloning site HindIII (not destroyed)
  Sequencing primers: 5′ n/a
Terms and licenses: Academic/Nonprofit Terms; Industry Terms: Not Available to Industry
How to cite: pAL120-modified was a gift from Maria Castro (Addgene plasmid # 22057 ; http://n2t.net/addgene:22057 ; RRID:Addgene_22057)
