>Addgene plasmid #22057 | pAL120-modified | addgene partial sequence | sequence record 27840 | mCMVprom-F 5'-cgagccaatacacgtcaatg-3'
AGCANCAACGTAACACCGCCCCGGGNTTTTCCCCTGGAAATTCCATATTGGCACGCATTCTATTGGCTGA
GCTGCGTTCTACGTGGGTATAAGAGGCGCGACCAGCGTCGGTACCGTCGCAGTCTTCGGTCTGACCACCG
TAGAACGCAGAGCTCCTCGCTGCAGCCCGGGTCTAGAGGATCCGTCGAGGATATCGTCGACACTAGTCCT
CGACGTTAACTTGTTTATTGCAGCTTATAATGGTTACAAATAAAGCAATAGCATCACAAATTTCACAAAT
AAAGCATTTTTTTCACTGCATTCTAGTTGTGGTTTGTCCAAACTCATCAATGTATCTTATCATGTCTGGA
TCCAAGCTTCTCGAGTCTAGAGTGGAAGGTGCTGAGGTACGATGAGACCCGCACCAGGTGCAGACCCTGC
GAGTGTGGCGGTAAACATATTAGGAACCAGCCTGTGATGCTGGATGTGACCGAGGAGCTGAGGCCCGATC
ACTTGGTGCTGGCCTGCACCCGCGCTGAGTTTGGCTCTAGCGATGAAGATACAGATTGAGGTACTGAAAT
GTGTGGGCGTGGCTTAAGGGTGGGAAAGAATATATAAGGTGGGGGTCTTATGTAGTTTTGTATCTGTTTT
GCAGCAGCCGCCGCCGCNGTGAGCACCAACTCGTTTGATGGAAGCATTGTGAGCTCATATTTGACAACGC
GCATGCCCCNNTGCCCCGGGGGCGNGGACGTCATGATGTGAGGGCNCCCCATNGANGGNCCCCCGTCNTG
NCCGNAANTCTACTACTTGACTAAAAACGTGNTGAACNCGTGNAAATGCACCTCGCGCNTTNCCGTGANC
NCGCCGGGATGGATATTGTTCTACCNTGANCANGACTCNTTTCCCN
